>Addgene plasmid #161714 | pMH-EBFP | depositor full sequence | sequence record 313442 | pMH-EBFP sequence 7636 bps
CGCGCCTGAATTCTGCAGTCGACGGTACCGCGGGCCCATCGCTCGAGAGACAAGTTTGTACAAAAAAGCT
GAACGAGAAACGTAAAATGATATAAATATCAATATATTAAATTAGATTTTGCATAAAAAACAGACTACAT
AATACTGTAAAACACAACATATCCAGTCACTATGGCGGCCGCATTAGGCACCCCAGGCTTTACACTTTAT
GCTTCCGGCTCGTATAATGTGTGGATTTTGAGTTAGGATCCGTCGAGATTTTCAGGAGCTAAGGAAGCTA
AAATGGAGAAAAAAATCACTGGATATACCACCGTTGATATATCCCAATGGCATCGTAAAGAACATTTTGA
GGCATTTCAGTCAGTTGCTCAATGTACCTATAACCAGACCGTTCAGCTGGATATTACGGCCTTTTTAAAG
ACCGTAAAGAAAAATAAGCACAAGTTTTATCCGGCCTTTATTCACATTCTTGCCCGCCTGATGAATGCTC
ATCCGGAATTCCGTATGGCAATGAAAGACGGTGAGCTGGTGATATGGGATAGTGTTCACCCTTGTTACAC
CGTTTTCCATGAGCAAACTGAAACGTTTTCATCGCTCTGGAGTGAATACCACGACGATTTCCGGCAGTTT
CTACACATATATTCGCAAGATGTGGCGTGTTACGGTGAAAACCTGGCCTATTTCCCTAAAGGGTTTATTG
AGAATATGTTTTTCGTCTCAGCCAATCCCTGGGTGAGTTTCACCAGTTTTGATTTAAACGTGGCCAATAT
GGACAACTTCTTCGCCCCCGTTTTCACCATGGGCAAATATTATACGCAAGGCGACAAGGTGCTGATGCCG
CTGGCGATTCAGGTTCATCATGCCGTTTGTGATGGCTTCCATGTCGGCAGAATGCTTAATGAATTACAAC
AGTACTGCGATGAGTGGCAGGCGGGGCGTAATCTAGAGGATCCGGCTTACTAAAAGCCAGATAACAGTAT
GCGTATTTGCGCGCTGATTTTTGCGGTATAAGAATATATACTGATATGTATACCCGAAGTATGTCAAAAA
GAGGTATGCTATGAAGCAGCGTATTACAGTGACAGTTGACAGCGACAGCTATCAGTTGCTCAAGGCATAT
ATGATGTCAATATCTCCGGTCTGGTAAGCACAACCATGCAGAATGAAGCCCGTCGTCTGCGTGCCGAACG
CTGGAAAGCGGAAAATCAGGAAGGGATGGCTGAGGTCGCCCGGTTTATTGAAATGACCGGCTCTTTTGCT
GACGAGAACAGGGGCTGGTGAAATGCAGTTTAAGGTTTACACCTATAAAAGAGAGAGCCGTTATCGTCTG
TTTGTGGATGTACAGAGTGATATTATTGACACGCCCGGGCGACGGATGGTGATCCCCCTGGCCAGTGCAC
GTCTACTGTCAGATAAAGTCCCCCGTGAACTTTACCCGGTGGTGCATATCGGGGATGAAAGCTGGCGCAT
GATGACCACCGATATGGCCAGTGTGCCGGTCTCCGTTATCGGGGAAGAAGTGGCTGATCTCAGCCACCGC
GAAAATGACATCAAAAACGCCATTAACCTGATGTTCTGGGGAATATAAATGTCAGGCTCCCTTATACACA
GCCAGTCTGCAGGTCGACCATAGTGACTGGATATGTTGTGTTTTACAGTATTATGTAGTCTGTTTTTTAT
GCAAAATCTAATTTAATATATTGATATTTATATCATTTTACGTTTCTCGTTCAGCTTTCTTGTACAAAGT
GGCTCGAGCAGGGATCCGCCCCTCTCCCTCCCCCCCCCCTAACGTTACTGGCCGAAGCCGCTTGGAATAA
GGCCGGTGTGCGTTTGTCTATATGTTATTTTCCACCATATTGCCGTCTTTTGGCAATGTGAGGGCCCGGA
AACCTGGCCCTGTCTTCTTGACGAGCATTCCTAGGGGTCTTTCCCCTCTCGCCAAAGGAATGCAAGGTCT
GTTGAATGTCGTGAAGGAAGCGTAGGAATTCGCCAGCACAGTGGTCGACCCTGTGGAATGTGTGTCAGTT
AGGGTGTGGAAAGTCCCCAGGCTCCCCAGCAGGCAGAAGTATGCAAAGCATGCATCTCAATTAGTCAGCA
ACCAGGTGTGGAAAGTCCCCAGGCTCCCCAGCAGGCAGAAGTATGCAAAGCATGCATCTCAATTAGTCAG
CAACCATAGTCCCGCCCCTAACTCCGCCCATCCCGCCCCTAACTCCGCCCAGTTCCGCCCATTCTCCGCC
CCATGGCTGACTAATTTTTTTTATTTATGCAGAGGCCGAGGCCGCCTCGGCCTCTGAGCTATTCCAGAAG
TAGTGAGGAGGCTTTTTTGGAGGCCTAGGCTTTTGCAAAAAGCTTACCATGACCGAGTACAAGCCCACGG
TGCGCCTCGCCACCCGCGACGACGTCCCCAGGGCCGTACGCACCCTCGCCGCCGCGTTCGCCGACTACCC
CGCCACGCGCCACACCGTCGATCCGGACCGCCACATCGAGCGGGTCACCGAGCTGCAAGAACTCTTCCTC
ACGCGCGTCGGGCTCGACATCGGCAAGGTGTGGGTCGCGGACGACGGCGCCGCGGTGGCGGTCTGGACCA
CGCCGGAGAGCGTCGAAGCGGGGGCGGTGTTCGCCGAGATCGGCCCGCGCATGGCCGAGTTGAGCGGTTC
CCGGCTGGCCGCGCAGCAACAGATGGAAGGCCTCCTGGCGCCGCACCGGCCCAAGGAGCCCGCGTGGTTC
CTGGCCACCGTCGGCGTCTCGCCCGACCACCAGGGCAAGGGTCTGGGCAGCGCCGTCGTGCTCCCCGGAG
TGGAGGCGGCCGAGCGCGCCGGGGTGCCCGCCTTCCTGGAGACCTCCGCGCCCCGCAACCTCCCCTTCTA
CGAGCGGCTCGGCTTCACCGTCACCGCCGACGTCGAGGTGCCCGAAGGACCGCGCACCTGGTGCATGACC
CGCAAGCCCGGTGCCTGACGCCCGCCCCACGACCCGCAGCGCCCGACCGAAAGGAGCGCACGACCCCATG
CATCGATAAAATAAAAGATTTTATTTAGTCTCCAGAAAAAGGGGGGAATGAAAGACCCCACCTGTAGGTT
TGGCAAGCTAGCTTAAGTAACGCCATTTTGCAAGGCATGGAAAAATACATAACTGAGAATAGAGAAGTTC
AGATCAAGGTCAGGAACAGATGGAACAGCTGAATATGGGCCAAACAGGATATCTGTGGTAAGCAGTTCCT
GCCCCGGCTCAGGGCCAAGAACAGATGGAACAGCTGAATATGGGCCAAACAGGATATCTGTGGTAAGCAG
TTCCTGCCCCGGCTCAGGGCCAAGAACAGATGGTCCCCAGATGCGGTCCAGCCCTCAGCAGTTTCTAGAG
AACCATCAGATGTTTCCAGGGTGCCCCAAGGACCTGAAATGACCCTGTGCCTTATTTGAACTAACCAATC
AGTTCGCTTCTCGCTTCTGTTCGCGCGCTTCTGCTCCCCGAGCTCAATAAAAGAGCCCACAACCCCTCAC
TCGGGGCGCCAGTCCTCCGATTGACTGAGTCGCCCGGGTACCCGTGTATCCAATAAACCCTCTTGCAGTT
GCATCCGACTTGTGGTCTCGCTGTTCCTTGGGAGGGTCTCCTCTGAGTGATTGACTACCCGTCAGCGGGG
GTCTTTCACATGCAGCATGTATCAAAATTAATTTGGTTTTTTTTCTTAAGTATTTACATTAAATGGCCAT
AGTTGCATTAATGAATCGGCCAACGCGCGGGGAGAGGCGGTTTGCGTATTGGGCGCTCTTCCGCTTCCTC
GCTCACTGACTCGCTGCGCTCGGTCGTTCGGCTGCGGCGAGCGGTATCAGCTCACTCAAAGGCGGTAATA
CGGTTATCCACAGAATCAGGGGATAACGCAGGAAAGAACATGTGAGCAAAAGGCCAGCAAAAGGCCAGGA
ACCGTAAAAAGGCCGCGTTGCTGGCGTTTTTCCATAGGCTCCGCCCCCCTGACGAGCATCACAAAAATCG
ACGCTCAAGTCAGAGGTGGCGAAACCCGACAGGACTATAAAGATACCAGGCGTTTCCCCCTGGAAGCTCC
CTCGTGCGCTCTCCTGTTCCGACCCTGCCGCTTACCGGATACCTGTCCGCCTTTCTCCCTTCGGGAAGCG
TGGCGCTTTCTCATAGCTCACGCTGTAGGTATCTCAGTTCGGTGTAGGTCGTTCGCTCCAAGCTGGGCTG
TGTGCACGAACCCCCCGTTCAGCCCGACCGCTGCGCCTTATCCGGTAACTATCGTCTTGAGTCCAACCCG
GTAAGACACGACTTATCGCCACTGGCAGCAGCCACTGGTAACAGGATTAGCAGAGCGAGGTATGTAGGCG
GTGCTACAGAGTTCTTGAAGTGGTGGCCTAACTACGGCTACACTAGAAGAACAGTATTTGGTATCTGCGC
TCTGCTGAAGCCAGTTACCTTCGGAAAAAGAGTTGGTAGCTCTTGATCCGGCAAACAAACCACCGCTGGT
AGCGGTGGTTTTTTTGTTTGCAAGCAGCAGATTACGCGCAGAAAAAAAGGATCTCAAGAAGATCCTTTGA
TCTTTTCTACGGGGTCTGACGCTCAGTGGAACGAAAACTCACGTTAAGGGATTTTGGTCATGAGATTATC
AAAAAGGATCTTCACCTAGATCCTTTTGCGGCCGCAAATCAATCTAAAGTATATATGAGTAAACTTGGTC
TGACAGTTACCAATGCTTAATCAGTGAGGCACCTATCTCAGCGATCTGTCTATTTCGTTCATCCATAGTT
GCCTGACTCCCCGTCGTGTAGATAACTACGATACGGGAGGGCTTACCATCTGGCCCCAGTGCTGCAATGA
TACCGCGAGACCCACGCTCACCGGCTCCAGATTTATCAGCAATAAACCAGCCAGCCGGAAGGGCCGAGCG
CAGAAGTGGTCCTGCAACTTTATCCGCCTCCATCCAGTCTATTAATTGTTGCCGGGAAGCTAGAGTAAGT
AGTTCGCCAGTTAATAGTTTGCGCAACGTTGTTGCCATTGCTACAGGCATCGTGGTGTCACGCTCGTCGT
TTGGTATGGCTTCATTCAGCTCCGGTTCCCAACGATCAAGGCGAGTTACATGATCCCCCATGTTGTGCAA
AAAAGCGGTTAGCTCCTTCGGTCCTCCGATCGTTGTCAGAAGTAAGTTGGCCGCAGTGTTATCACTCATG
GTTATGGCAGCACTGCATAATTCTCTTACTGTCATGCCATCCGTAAGATGCTTTTCTGTGACTGGTGAGT
ACTCAACCAAGTCATTCTGAGAATAGTGTATGCGGCGACCGAGTTGCTCTTGCCCGGCGTCAATACGGGA
TAATACCGCGCCACATAGCAGAACTTTAAAAGTGCTCATCATTGGAAAACGTTCTTCGGGGCGAAAACTC
TCAAGGATCTTACCGCTGTTGAGATCCAGTTCGATGTAACCCACTCGTGCACCCAACTGATCTTCAGCAT
CTTTTACTTTCACCAGCGTTTCTGGGTGAGCAAAAACAGGAAGGCAAAATGCCGCAAAAAAGGGAATAAG
GGCGACACGGAAATGTTGAATACTCATACTCTTCCTTTTTCAATATTATTGAAGCATTTATCAGGGTTAT
TGTCTCATGAGCGGATACATATTTGAATGTATTTAGAAAAATAAACAAATAGGGGTTCCGCGCACATTTC
CCCGAAAAGTGCCACCTGCAGCCTGAATATGGGCCAAACAGGATATCTGTGGTAAGCAGTTCCTGCCCCG
GCTCAGGGCCAAGAACAGATGGAACAGCTGAATATGGGCCAAACAGGATATCTGTGGTAAGCAGTTCCTG
CCCCGGCTCAGGGCCAAGAACAGATGGTCCCCAGATGCGGTCCAGCCCTCAGCAGTTTCTAGAGAACCAT
CAGATGTTTCCAGGGTGCCCCAAGGACCTGAAATGACCCTGTGCCTTATTTGAACTAACCAATCAGTTCG
CTTCTCGCTTCTGTTCGCGCGCTTCTGCTCCCCGAGCTCAATAAAAGAGCCCACAACCCCTCACTCGGGG
CGCCAGTCCTCCGATTGACTGAGTCGCCCGGGTACCCGTGTATCCAATAAACCCTCTTGCAGTTGCATCC
GACTTGTGGTCTCGCTGTTCCTTGGGAGGGTCTCCTCTGAGTGATTGACTACCCGTCAGCGGGGGTCTTT
CATTTGGGGGCTCGTCCGGGATCGGGAGACCCCTGCCCAGGGACCACCGACCCACCACCGGGAGGCAAGC
TGGCCAGCAACTTATCTGTGTCTGTCCGATTGTCTAGTGTCTATGACTGATTTTATGCGCCTGCGTCGGT
ACTAGTTCATTAGTTCATAGCCCATATATGGAGTTCCGCGTTACATAACTTACGGTAAATGGCCCGCCTG
GCTGACCGCCCAACGACCCCCGCCCATTGACGTCAATAATGACGTATGTTCCCATAGTAACGCCAATAGG
GACTTTCCATTGACGTCAATGGGTGGAGTATTTACGGTAAACTGCCCACTTGGCAGTACATCAAGTGTAT
CATATGCCAAGTACGCCCCCTATTGACGTCAATGACGGTAAATGGCCCGCCTGGCATTATGCCCAGTACA
TGACCTTATGGGACTTTCCTACTTGGCAGTACATCTACGTATTAGTCATCGCTATTACCATGGTGATGCG
GTTTTGGCAGTACATCAATGGGCGTGGATAGCGGTTTGACTCACGGGGATTTCCAAGTCTCCACCCCATT
GACGTCAATGGGAGTTTGTTTTGGCACCAAAATCAACGGGACTTTCCAAAATGTCGTAACAACTCCGCCC
CATTGACGCAAATGGGCGGTAGGCGTGTACGGTGGGAGGTCTATATAAGCAGAGCTGGTTTAGTGAACCG
TCAGATCCGCTAGCGCTACCGGTCGCCACCATGGTGAGCAAGGGCGAGGAGCTGTTCACCGGGGTGGTGC
CCATCCTGGTCGAGCTGGACGGCGACGTAAACGGCCACAAGTTCAGCGTGTCCGGCGAGGGCGAGGGCGA
TGCCACCTACGGCAAGCTGACCCTGAAGTTCATCTGCACCACCGGCAAGCTGCCCGTGCCCTGGCCCACC
CTCGTGACCACCCTGACCCACGGCGTGCAGTGCTTCAGCCGCTACCCCGACCACATGAAGCAGCACGACT
TCTTCAAGTCCGCCATGCCCGAAGGCTACGTCCAGGAGCGCACCATCTTCTTCAAGGACGACGGCAACTA
CAAGACCCGCGCCGAGGTGAAGTTCGAGGGCGACACCCTGGTGAACCGCATCGAGCTGAAGGGCATCGAC
TTCAAGGAGGACGGCAACATCCTGGGGCACAAGCTGGAGTACAACTTCAACAGCCACAACGTCTATATCA
TGGCCGACAAGCAGAAGAACGGCATCAAGGTGAACTTCAAGATCCGCCACAACATCGAGGACGGCAGCGT
GCAGCTCGCCGACCACTACCAGCAGAACACCCCCATCGGCGACGGCCCCGTGCTGCTGCCCGACAACCAC
TACCTGAGCACCCAGTCCGCCCTGAGCAAAGACCCCAACGAGAAGCGCGATCACATGGTCCTGCTGGAGT
TCGTGACCGCCGCCGGGATCACTCTCGGCATGGACGAGCTGTACAAGTCCGGACTCAGATCTCGAGCTCA
AGCTGG
Features (pLannotate 1.2.2; 24 found; start..end, strand, type, name):
      8..37      +  misc_feature   MCS (fragment): multiple cloning site
     50..174     +  protein_bind   attR1: mutant version of attR; recombination site for the Gateway® LR reaction LR Clonase™
    199..229     +  promoter       lac UV5 promoter: E. coli lac promoter with an "up" mutation
    253..282     +  promoter       cat promoter (fragment): promoter of the E. coli cat gene encoding chloramphenicol acetyltransferase
    283..963     +  CDS            CmR: chloramphenicol acetyltransferase confers resistance to chloramphenicol
   1120..1278    +  CDS            ccdA (fragment): CCDA_ECO57 - Also known as H, letA. Experimental evidence at protein level: Swiss-Prot protein existence level 1. Antitoxin component of a type II toxin-antitoxin (TA) system which inhibits the post-segregational killing (PSK) of plasmid-free cells, also referred to as a plasmid addiction system. Binds to and blocks the activity of CcdB; will also remove bound CcdB protein from the CcdB-GyrA complex by forming a CcdA-CcdB complex, a process termed rejuvenation. Functions as a transcriptional corepressor for the ccdAB operon, repression also requires CcdB (By similarity). From Escherichia coli
   1283..1588    +  CDS            ccdB: CcdB, a bacterial toxin that poisons DNA gyrase; ccdB; Plasmids containing the ccdB gene cannot be propagated in standard E. coli strains.
   1629..1750    -  protein_bind   attR3: mutant version of attR; recombination site for the Gateway® LR reaction LR Clonase™
   1732..1752    -  protein_bind   attB2: mutant version of attB; core recombination site for the Gateway® BP reaction BP Clonase™
   1769..1981    +  misc_feature   IRES (fragment): internal ribosome entry site (IRES) of the encephalomyocarditis virus (EMCV)
   2020..2349    +  promoter       SV40 promoter: SV40 enhancer and early promoter
   2359..2958    +  CDS            PuroR: puromycin N-acetyltransferase; pac from Streptomyces alboniger; confers resistance to puromycin
   3057..3178    +  LTR            3' LTR (ΔU3) (fragment): self-inactivating 3' long terminal repeat (LTR) from Moloney murine leukemia virus
   3179..3648    +  LTR            LTR: long terminal repeat from Moloney murine leukemia virus
   3714..3766    -  CDS            lacI (fragment): lac repressor; lacI; The lac repressor binds to the lac operator to inhibit transcription in E. coli. This inhibition can be relieved by adding lactose or isopropyl-β-D-thiogalactopyranoside (IPTG).
   3949..4537    -  rep_origin     ori: high-copy-number ColE1/pMB1/pBR322/pUC origin of replication
   4697..5557    -  CDS            AmpR: β-lactamase; bla; confers resistance to ampicillin, carbenicillin, and related antibiotics
   5558..5662    -  promoter       AmpR promoter: bla
   5693..6162    +  LTR            LTR: long terminal repeat from Moloney murine leukemia virus
   6227..6307    +  misc_feature   MMLV Ψ (fragment): packaging signal of Moloney murine leukemia virus (MMLV)
   6339..6642    +  enhancer       CMV enhancer: human cytomegalovirus immediate early enhancer
   6643..6846    +  promoter       CMV promoter: human cytomegalovirus (CMV) immediate early promoter
   6891..7607    +  CDS            EBFP: EBFP is a basic (constitutively fluorescent) blue fluorescent protein published in 1998, derived from Aequorea victoria.
   7608..7634    +  misc_feature   MCS (fragment): multiple cloning site
