>Addgene plasmid #161714 | pMH-EBFP | addgene full sequence | sequence record 319502 | Addgene NGS Result
CTGAATATGGGCCAAACAGGATATCTGTGGTAAGCAGTTCCTGCCCCGGCTCAGGGCCAAGAACAGATGG
AACAGCTGAATATGGGCCAAACAGGATATCTGTGGTAAGCAGTTCCTGCCCCGGCTCAGGGCCAAGAACA
GATGGTCCCCAGATGCGGTCCAGCCCTCAGCAGTTTCTAGAGAACCATCAGATGTTTCCAGGGTGCCCCA
AGGACCTGAAATGACCCTGTGCCTTATTTGAACTAACCAATCAGTTCGCTTCTCGCTTCTGTTCGCGCGC
TTCTGCTCCCCGAGCTCAATAAAAGAGCCCACAACCCCTCACTCGGGGCGCCAGTCCTCCGATTGACTGA
GTCGCCCGGGTACCCGTGTATCCAATAAACCCTCTTGCAGTTGCATCCGACTTGTGGTCTCGCTGTTCCT
TGGGAGGGTCTCCTCTGAGTGATTGACTACCCGTCAGCGGGGGTCTTTCATTTGGGGGCTCGTCCGGGAT
CGGGAGACCCCTGCCCAGGGACCACCGACCCACCACCGGGAGGCAAGCTGGCCAGCAACTTATCTGTGTC
TGTCCGATTGTCTAGTGTCTATGACTGATTTTATGCGCCTGCGTCGGTACTAGTTCATTAGTTCATAGCC
CATATATGGAGTTCCGCGTTACATAACTTACGGTAAATGGCCCGCCTGGCTGACCGCCCAACGACCCCCG
CCCATTGACGTCAATAATGACGTATGTTCCCATAGTAACGCCAATAGGGACTTTCCATTGACGTCAATGG
GTGGAGTATTTACGGTAAACTGCCCACTTGGCAGTACATCAAGTGTATCATATGCCAAGTACGCCCCCTA
TTGACGTCAATGACGGTAAATGGCCCGCCTGGCATTATGCCCAGTACATGACCTTATGGGACTTTCCTAC
TTGGCAGTACATCTACGTATTAGTCATCGCTATTACCATGGTGATGCGGTTTTGGCAGTACATCAATGGG
CGTGGATAGCGGTTTGACTCACGGGGATTTCCAAGTCTCCACCCCATTGACGTCAATGGGAGTTTGTTTT
GGCACCAAAATCAACGGGACTTTCCAAAATGTCGTAACAACTCCGCCCCATTGACGCAAATGGGCGGTAG
GCGTGTACGGTGGGAGGTCTATATAAGCAGAGCTGGTTTAGTGAACCGTCAGATCCGCTAGCGCTACCGG
TCGCCACCATGGTGAGCAAGGGCGAGGAGCTGTTCACCGGGGTGGTGCCCATCCTGGTCGAGCTGGACGG
CGACGTAAACGGCCACAAGTTCAGCGTGAGGGGCGAGGGCGAGGGCGATGCCACCAACGGCAAGCTGACC
CTGAAGTTCATCTGCACCACCGGCAAGCTGCCCGTGCCCTGGCCCACCCTCGTGACCACCCTGAGCCACG
GCGTGCAGTGCTTCGCCCGCTACCCCGACCACATGAAGCAGCACGACTTCTTCAAGTCCGCCATGCCCGA
AGGCTACGTCCAGGAGCGCACCATCTTCTTCAAGGACGACGGCACCTACAAGACCCGCGCCGAGGTGAAG
TTCGAGGGCGACACCCTGGTGAACCGCATCGAGCTGAAGGGCGTCGACTTCAAGGAGGACGGCAACATCC
TGGGGCACAAGCTGGAGTACAACTTCAACAGCCACAACATCTATATCATGGCCGTCAAGCAGAAGAACGG
CATCAAGGTGAACTTCAAGATCCGCCACAACGTGGAGGACGGCAGCGTGCAGCTCGCCGACCACTACCAG
CAGAACACCCCCATCGGCGACGGCCCCGTGCTGCTGCCCGACAGCCACTACCTGAGCACCCAGTCCGTGC
TGAGCAAAGACCCCAACGAGAAGCGCGATCACATGGTCCTGCTGGAGTTCCGCACCGCCGCCGGGATCAC
TCTCGGCATGGACGAGCTGTACAAGTCCGGACTCAGATCTCGAGCTCAAGCTGGCGCGCCTGAATTCTGC
AGTCGACGGTACCGCGGGCCCATCGCTCGAGAGACAAGTTTGTACAAAAAAGCTGAACGAGAAACGTAAA
ATGATATAAATATCAATATATTAAATTAGATTTTGCATAAAAAACAGACTACATAATACTGTAAAACACA
ACATATCCAGTCACTATGGCGGCCGCATTAGGCACCCCAGGCTTTACACTTTATGCTTCCGGCTCGTATA
ATGTGTGGATTTTGAGTTAGGATCCGTCGAGATTTTCAGGAGCTAAGGAAGCTAAAATGGAGAAAAAAAT
CACTGGATATACCACCGTTGATATATCCCAATGGCATCGTAAAGAACATTTTGAGGCATTTCAGTCAGTT
GCTCAATGTACCTATAACCAGACCGTTCAGCTGGATATTACGGCCTTTTTAAAGACCGTAAAGAAAAATA
AGCACAAGTTTTATCCGGCCTTTATTCACATTCTTGCCCGCCTGATGAATGCTCATCCGGAATTCCGTAT
GGCAATGAAAGACGGTGAGCTGGTGATATGGGATAGTGTTCACCCTTGTTACACCGTTTTCCATGAGCAA
ACTGAAACGTTTTCATCGCTCTGGAGTGAATACCACGACGATTTCCGGCAGTTTCTACACATATATTCGC
AAGATGTGGCGTGTTACGGTGAAAACCTGGCCTATTTCCCTAAAGGGTTTATTGAGAATATGTTTTTCGT
CTCAGCCAATCCCTGGGTGAGTTTCACCAGTTTTGATTTAAACGTGGCCAATATGGACAACTTCTTCGCC
CCCGTTTTCACCATGGGCAAATATTATACGCAAGGCGACAAGGTGCTGATGCCGCTGGCGATTCAGGTTC
ATCATGCCGTTTGTGATGGCTTCCATGTCGGCAGAATGCTTAATGAATTACAACAGTACTGCGATGAGTG
GCAGGCGGGGCGTAATCTAGAGGATCCGGCTTACTAAAAGCCAGATAACAGTATGCGTATTTGCGCGCTG
ATTTTTGCGGTATAAGAATATATACTGATATGTATACCCGAAGTATGTCAAAAAGAGGTATGCTATGAAG
CAGCGTATTACAGTGACAGTTGACAGCGACAGCTATCAGTTGCTCAAGGCATATATGATGTCAATATCTC
CGGTCTGGTAAGCACAACCATGCAGAATGAAGCCCGTCGTCTGCGTGCCGAACGCTGGAAAGCGGAAAAT
CAGGAAGGGATGGCTGAGGTCGCCCGGTTTATTGAAATGACCGGCTCTTTTGCTGACGAGAACAGGGGCT
GGTGAAATGCAGTTTAAGGTTTACACCTATAAAAGAGAGAGCCGTTATCGTCTGTTTGTGGATGTACAGA
GTGATATTATTGACACGCCCGGGCGACGGATGGTGATCCCCCTGGCCAGTGCACGTCTACTGTCAGATAA
AGTCCCCCGTGAACTTTACCCGGTGGTGCATATCGGGGATGAAAGCTGGCGCATGATGACCACCGATATG
GCCAGTGTGCCGGTCTCCGTTATCGGGGAAGAAGTGGCTGATCTCAGCCACCGCGAAAATGACATCAAAA
ACGCCATTAACCTGATGTTCTGGGGAATATAAATGTCAGGCTCCCTTATACACAGCCAGTCTGCAGGTCG
ACCATAGTGACTGGATATGTTGTGTTTTACAGTATTATGTAGTCTGTTTTTTATGCAAAATCTAATTTAA
TATATTGATATTTATATCATTTTACGTTTCTCGTTCAGCTTTCTTGTACAAAGTGGCTCGAGCAGGGATC
CGCCCCTCTCCCTCCCCCCCCCNTAACGTTACTGGCCGAAGCCGCTTGGAATAAGGCCGGTGTGCGTTTG
TCTATATGTTATTTTCCACCATATTGCCGTCTTTTGGCAATGTGAGGGCCCGGAAACCTGGCCCTGTCTT
CTTGACGAGCATTCCTAGGGGTCTTTCCCCTCTCGCCAAAGGAATGCAAGGTCTGTTGAATGTCGTGAAG
GAAGCGTAGGAATTCGCCAGCACAGTGGTCGACCCTGTGGAATGTGTGTCAGTTAGGGTGTGGAAAGTCC
CCAGGCTCCCCAGCAGGCAGAAGTATGCAAAGCATGCATCTCAATTAGTCAGCAACCAGGTGTGGAAAGT
CCCCAGGCTCCCCAGCAGGCAGAAGTATGCAAAGCATGCATCTCAATTAGTCAGCAACCATAGTCCCGCC
CCTAACTCCGCCCATCCCGCCCCTAACTCCGCCCAGTTCCGCCCATTCTCCGCCCCATGGCTGACTAATT
TTTTTTATTTATGCAGAGGCCGAGGCCGCCTCGGCCTCTGAGCTATTCCAGAAGTAGTGAGGAGGCTTTT
TTGGAGGCCTAGGCTTTTGCAAAAAGCTTACCATGACCGAGTACAAGCCCACGGTGCGCCTCGCCACCCG
CGACGACGTCCCCAGGGCCGTACGCACCCTCGCCGCCGCGTTCGCCGACTACCCCGCCACGCGCCACACC
GTCGATCCGGACCGCCACATCGAGCGGGTCACCGAGCTGCAAGAACTCTTCCTCACGCGCGTCGGGCTCG
ACATCGGCAAGGTGTGGGTCGCGGACGACGGCGCCGCGGTGGCGGTCTGGACCACGCCGGAGAGCGTCGA
AGCGGGGGCGGTGTTCGCCGAGATCGGCCCGCGCATGGCCGAGTTGAGCGGTTCCCGGCTGGCCGCGCAG
CAACAGATGGAAGGCCTCCTGGCGCCGCACCGGCCCAAGGAGCCCGCGTGGTTCCTGGCCACCGTCGGCG
TCTCGCCCGACCACCAGGGCAAGGGTCTGGGCAGCGCCGTCGTGCTCCCCGGAGTGGAGGCGGCCGAGCG
CGCCGGGGTGCCCGCCTTCCTGGAGACCTCCGCGCCCCGCAACCTCCCCTTCTACGAGCGGCTCGGCTTC
ACCGTCACCGCCGACGTCGAGGTGCCCGAAGGACCGCGCACCTGGTGCATGACCCGCAAGCCCGGTGCCT
GACGCCCGCCCCACGACCCGCAGCGCCCGACCGAAAGGAGCGCACGACCCCATGCATCGATAAAATAAAA
GATTTTATTTAGTCTCCAGAAAAAGGGGGGAATGAAAGACCCCACCTGTAGGTTTGGCAAGCTAGCTTAA
GTAACGCCATTTTGCAAGGCATGGAAAAATACATAACTGAGAATAGAGAAGTTCAGATCAAGGTCAGGAA
CAGATGGAACAGCTGAATATGGGCCAAACAGGATATCTGTGGTAAGCAGTTCCTGCCCCGGCTCAGGGCC
AAGAACAGATGGAACAGCTGAATATGGGCCAAACAGGATATCTGTGGTAAGCAGTTCCTGCCCCGGCTCA
GGGCCAAGAACAGATGGTCCCCAGATGCGGTCCAGCCCTCAGCAGTTTCTAGAGAACCATCAGATGTTTC
CAGGGTGCCCCAAGGACCTGAAATGACCCTGTGCCTTATTTGAACTAACCAATCAGTTCGCTTCTCGCTT
CTGTTCGCGCGCTTCTGCTCCCCGAGCTCAATAAAAGAGCCCACAACCCCTCACTCGGGGCGCCAGTCCT
CCGATTGACTGAGTCGCCCGGGTACCCGTGTATCCAATAAACCCTCTTGCAGTTGCATCCGACTTGTGGT
CTCGCTGTTCCTTGGGAGGGTCTCCTCTGAGTGATTGACTACCCGTCAGCGGGGGTCTTTCACATGCAGC
ATGTATCAAAATTAATTTGGTTTTTTTTCTTAAGTATTTACATTAAATGGCCATAGTTGCATTAATGAAT
CGGCCAACGCGCGGGGAGAGGCGGTTTGCGTATTGGGCGCTCTTCCGCTTCCTCGCTCACTGACTCGCTG
CGCTCGGTCGTTCGGCTGCGGCGAGCGGTATCAGCTCACTCAAAGGCGGTAATACGGTTATCCACAGAAT
CAGGGGATAACGCAGGAAAGAACATGTGAGCAAAAGGCCAGCAAAAGGCCAGGAACCGTAAAAAGGCCGC
GTTGCTGGCGTTTTTCCATAGGCTCCGCCCCCCTGACGAGCATCACAAAAATCGACGCTCAAGTCAGAGG
TGGCGAAACCCGACAGGACTATAAAGATACCAGGCGTTTCCCCCTGGAAGCTCCCTCGTGCGCTCTCCTG
TTCCGACCCTGCCGCTTACCGGATACCTGTCCGCCTTTCTCCCTTCGGGAAGCGTGGCGCTTTCTCATAG
CTCACGCTGTAGGTATCTCAGTTCGGTGTAGGTCGTTCGCTCCAAGCTGGGCTGTGTGCACGAACCCCCC
GTTCAGCCCGACCGCTGCGCCTTATCCGGTAACTATCGTCTTGAGTCCAACCCGGTAAGACACGACTTAT
CGCCACTGGCAGCAGCCACTGGTAACAGGATTAGCAGAGCGAGGTATGTAGGCGGTGCTACAGAGTTCTT
GAAGTGGTGGCCTAACTACGGCTACACTAGAAGAACAGTATTTGGTATCTGCGCTCTGCTGAAGCCAGTT
ACCTTCGGAAAAAGAGTTGGTAGCTCTTGATCCGGCAAACAAACCACCGCTGGTAGCGGTGGTTTTTTTG
TTTGCAAGCAGCAGATTACGCGCAGAAAAAAAGGATCTCAAGAAGATCCTTTGATCTTTTCTACGGGGTC
TGACGCTCAGTGGAACGAAAACTCACGTTAAGGGATTTTGGTCATGAGATTATCAAAAAGGATCTTCACC
TAGATCCTTTTGCGGCCGCAAATCAATCTAAAGTATATATGAGTAAACTTGGTCTGACAGTTACCAATGC
TTAATCAGTGAGGCACCTATCTCAGCGATCTGTCTATTTCGTTCATCCATAGTTGCCTGACTCCCCGTCG
TGTAGATAACTACGATACGGGAGGGCTTACCATCTGGCCCCAGTGCTGCAATGATACCGCGAGACCCACG
CTCACCGGCTCCAGATTTATCAGCAATAAACCAGCCAGCCGGAAGGGCCGAGCGCAGAAGTGGTCCTGCA
ACTTTATCCGCCTCCATCCAGTCTATTAATTGTTGCCGGGAAGCTAGAGTAAGTAGTTCGCCAGTTAATA
GTTTGCGCAACGTTGTTGCCATTGCTACAGGCATCGTGGTGTCACGCTCGTCGTTTGGTATGGCTTCATT
CAGCTCCGGTTCCCAACGATCAAGGCGAGTTACATGATCCCCCATGTTGTGCAAAAAAGCGGTTAGCTCC
TTCGGTCCTCCGATCGTTGTCAGAAGTAAGTTGGCCGCAGTGTTATCACTCATGGTTATGGCAGCACTGC
ATAATTCTCTTACTGTCATGCCATCCGTAAGATGCTTTTCTGTGACTGGTGAGTACTCAACCAAGTCATT
CTGAGAATAGTGTATGCGGCGACCGAGTTGCTCTTGCCCGGCGTCAATACGGGATAATACCGCGCCACAT
AGCAGAACTTTAAAAGTGCTCATCATTGGAAAACGTTCTTCGGGGCGAAAACTCTCAAGGATCTTACCGC
TGTTGAGATCCAGTTCGATGTAACCCACTCGTGCACCCAACTGATCTTCAGCATCTTTTACTTTCACCAG
CGTTTCTGGGTGAGCAAAAACAGGAAGGCAAAATGCCGCAAAAAAGGGAATAAGGGCGACACGGAAATGT
TGAATACTCATACTCTTCCTTTTTCAATATTATTGAAGCATTTATCAGGGTTATTGTCTCATGAGCGGAT
ACATATTTGAATGTATTTAGAAAAATAAACAAATAGGGGTTCCGCGCACATTTCCCCGAAAAGTGCCACC
TGCAGC
Features (pLannotate 1.2.2; 23 found; start..end, strand, type, name):
      1..470     +  LTR            LTR: long terminal repeat from Moloney murine leukemia virus
    535..615     +  misc_feature   MMLV Ψ (fragment): packaging signal of Moloney murine leukemia virus (MMLV)
    647..950     +  enhancer       CMV enhancer: human cytomegalovirus immediate early enhancer
    951..1154    +  promoter       CMV promoter: human cytomegalovirus (CMV) immediate early promoter
   1199..1915    +  CDS            EBFP2: EBFP2 is a basic (constitutively fluorescent) blue fluorescent protein published in 2007, derived from Aequorea victoria. It is reported to be a rapidly-maturing monomer with moderate acid sensitivity.
   1952..1981    +  misc_feature   MCS (fragment): multiple cloning site
   1994..2118    +  protein_bind   attR1: mutant version of attR; recombination site for the Gateway® LR reaction LR Clonase™
   2143..2173    +  promoter       lac UV5 promoter: E. coli lac promoter with an "up" mutation
   2197..2226    +  promoter       cat promoter (fragment): promoter of the E. coli cat gene encoding chloramphenicol acetyltransferase
   2227..2907    +  CDS            CmR: chloramphenicol acetyltransferase confers resistance to chloramphenicol
   3064..3222    +  CDS            ccdA (fragment): CCDA_ECO57 - Also known as H, letA. Experimental evidence at protein level: Swiss-Prot protein existence level 1. Antitoxin component of a type II toxin-antitoxin (TA) system which inhibits the post-segregational killing (PSK) of plasmid-free cells, also referred to as a plasmid addiction system. Binds to and blocks the activity of CcdB; will also remove bound CcdB protein from the CcdB-GyrA complex by forming a CcdA-CcdB complex, a process termed rejuvenation. Functions as a transcriptional corepressor for the ccdAB operon, repression also requires CcdB (By similarity). From Escherichia coli
   3227..3532    +  CDS            ccdB: CcdB, a bacterial toxin that poisons DNA gyrase; ccdB; Plasmids containing the ccdB gene cannot be propagated in standard E. coli strains.
   3573..3694    -  protein_bind   attR3: mutant version of attR; recombination site for the Gateway® LR reaction LR Clonase™
   3676..3696    -  protein_bind   attB2: mutant version of attB; core recombination site for the Gateway® BP reaction BP Clonase™
   3713..3925    +  misc_feature   IRES (fragment): internal ribosome entry site (IRES) of the encephalomyocarditis virus (EMCV)
   3964..4293    +  promoter       SV40 promoter: SV40 enhancer and early promoter
   4303..4902    +  CDS            PuroR: puromycin N-acetyltransferase; pac from Streptomyces alboniger; confers resistance to puromycin
   5001..5122    +  LTR            3' LTR (ΔU3) (fragment): self-inactivating 3' long terminal repeat (LTR) from Moloney murine leukemia virus
   5123..5592    +  LTR            LTR: long terminal repeat from Moloney murine leukemia virus
   5658..5710    -  CDS            lacI (fragment): lac repressor; lacI; The lac repressor binds to the lac operator to inhibit transcription in E. coli. This inhibition can be relieved by adding lactose or isopropyl-β-D-thiogalactopyranoside (IPTG).
   5893..6481    -  rep_origin     ori: high-copy-number ColE1/pMB1/pBR322/pUC origin of replication
   6641..7501    -  CDS            AmpR: β-lactamase; bla; confers resistance to ampicillin, carbenicillin, and related antibiotics
   7502..7606    -  promoter       AmpR promoter: bla
