[The description below was written by a language model from this plasmid's Addgene catalogue record and pLannotate feature annotations shown in this document.]
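Description:
pMH-EBFP is a 7,636 bp empty Gateway destination vector for expressing proteins in mammalian cells as fusions carrying an N-terminal blue fluorescent protein tag. The catalogue lists it simply as a mammalian expression vector. Both annotated sequence records, which are the same circle numbered from different start points, also show Moloney murine leukemia virus LTRs flanking the expression region and a fragment of the MMLV Ψ packaging signal. This points to a retroviral-derived backbone, although the record does not state that it is intended for virus production. In bacteria it replicates from a high-copy ColE1/pUC-type origin and carries ampicillin resistance on the backbone. The Gateway cassette adds chloramphenicol resistance and the ccdB gyrase toxin, so the unrecombined vector must be maintained in a ccdB-tolerant strain.

The expression unit consists of the CMV immediate-early enhancer and promoter driving the EBFP coding sequence. One feature table annotates this as EBFP and the other as EBFP2, so the exact variant is ambiguous from the annotation. A short polylinker remnant follows, then the Gateway cassette: attR1, CmR, a ccdA fragment, ccdB and a second attR site (called attR3 with an overlapping attB2 core by the annotation software). An LR reaction with an entry clone replaces the CmR/ccdB cassette with the gene of interest, placing it downstream of EBFP; ccdB counterselects non-recombined plasmid in standard E. coli. Downstream lie a partial EMCV IRES fragment and an SV40 early promoter driving puromycin N-acetyltransferase, which allows selection of transfected or stably expressing mammalian cells. Typical uses would be live-cell localisation or co-expression studies of blue-tagged proteins.
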