Addgene plasmid #161714: pMH-EBFP
Purpose: (Empty Backbone) Gateway-compatible destination vector for mammalian expression of N-terminal EBFP protein under CMV promoter
Depositing lab: Michael Huen. Depositing organization: University of Hong Kong.
Backbone
  Vector backbone: pMH-EBFP
  Backbone size (bp): 7636
  Vector type: Mammalian Expression
  Promoter: cmv
  Selectable markers: Puromycin
  Tag / fusion protein: EBFP (N terminal on backbone)
Growth in bacteria
  Bacterial resistance: Chloramphenicol and Ampicillin, 25 & 100 μg/mL
  Growth temperature: 37°C
  Growth strain: ccdB Survival
  Copy number: Unknown
Gene/Insert
  Cloning method: Gateway Cloning
Terms and licenses: Academic/Nonprofit Terms; Industry Terms: Not Available to Industry
How to cite: pMH-EBFP was a gift from Michael Huen (Addgene plasmid # 161714 ; http://n2t.net/addgene:161714 ; RRID:Addgene_161714)
